Addgene plasmid #1948: pBABE HSF Flag wt
Depositing lab: Robert Kingston. Depositing organization: Massachusetts General Hospital. Publication: Transcriptional activation domains of human heat shock factor 1 recruit human SWI/SNF. Sullivan EK, Weirich CS, Guyon JR, Sif S, Kingston RE. Mol Cell Biol 2001 Sep;21(17):5826-37. 10.1128/MCB.21.17.5826-5837.2001 PubMed 11486022.
Backbone
  Vector backbone: pBABE-puro
  Backbone size w/o insert (bp): 5200
  Vector type: Mammalian Expression, Retroviral
  Selectable markers: Puromycin
Growth in bacteria
  Bacterial resistance: Ampicillin, 100 μg/mL
  Growth temperature: 37°C
  Growth strain: DH5alpha
  Copy number: High Copy
Gene/Insert
  Gene/Insert name: Heat Shock Factor 1 (alt name: HSF1)
  Species: H. sapiens (human)
  Insert size (bp): 1600
  Entrez Gene: HSF1 (a.k.a. HSTF1)
  Tag / fusion protein: flag (C terminal on insert)
  Cloning method: Restriction Enzyme; 5′ cloning site EcoRI (not destroyed); 3′ cloning site EcoRI (not destroyed)
  Sequencing primers: 5′ pBABE 5'
Resource information
  A portion of this plasmid was derived from a plasmid made by: Carl Wu
Terms and licenses: Academic/Nonprofit Terms; Industry Terms: Not Available to Industry
Depositor comments: FLAG-tagged full length hHSF1 (aa1-529) was generated by subcloning the human HSF1-flag construct out of pCMV-HSF1-flag and into the pBABE/puro retroviral vector via the EcoRI site. (Kingston #1155)
How to cite: pBABE HSF Flag wt was a gift from Robert Kingston (Addgene plasmid # 1948 ; http://n2t.net/addgene:1948 ; RRID:Addgene_1948)
