[The description below was written by a language model from this plasmid's Addgene catalogue record and pLannotate feature annotations shown in this document.]
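Description:
pBABE HSF Flag wt is a Moloney murine leukemia virus-based retroviral expression vector built on the pBABE-puro backbone, carrying full-length wild-type human heat shock factor 1 (HSF1, amino acids 1–529) with a C-terminal FLAG epitope tag. According to the depositor, the HSF1-flag cassette was moved out of a CMV-driven expression plasmid and inserted into pBABE-puro through the EcoRI site, which is retained on both sides of the insert. In bacteria the plasmid is maintained through a high-copy ColE1/pUC-type origin and selected with ampicillin via the β-lactamase gene and its native promoter.

The sequenced record (about 6.9 kb) shows the standard pBABE layout. A 5′ MoMLV long terminal repeat is followed by a packaging signal and a truncated gag segment lacking its start codon, which together allow the transcribed RNA to be encapsidated efficiently when the plasmid is introduced into a packaging cell line that supplies the viral proteins in trans. The HSF1 coding sequence and FLAG tag sit directly downstream. No separate promoter is annotated for them, so expression presumably comes from the 5′ LTR, as is usual for pBABE vectors. An internal SV40 enhancer/early promoter then drives puromycin N-acetyltransferase, allowing selection of stably transduced mammalian cells, and the 3′ LTR closes the proviral unit. A short fragment annotated as a ΔU3 LTR lies next to a full-length LTR, so the vector does not appear to be self-inactivating.

The construct is suited to generating mammalian cell populations stably expressing epitope-tagged HSF1 that can be detected or immunoprecipitated through FLAG. The associated work concerned recruitment of human SWI/SNF by HSF1 transcriptional activation domains, and the "wt" designation suggests it served as the wild-type reference.
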