Features (pLannotate 1.2.2; 13 found; start..end, strand, type, name):
      1..470     +  LTR            LTR: long terminal repeat from Moloney murine leukemia virus
    594..868     +  misc_feature   MESV Ψ (fragment): packaging signal of murine embryonic stem cell virus
    935..1351    +  CDS            gag (truncated): truncated Moloney murine leukemia virus (MMLV) gag gene lacking the start codon
   1573..3159    +  CDS            HSF1: HSF1_HUMAN - Also known as HSTF1. Experimental evidence at protein level: Swiss-Prot protein existence level 1. (Microbial infection) Plays a role in latent human immunodeficiency virus (HIV-1) transcriptional reactivation. Binds to the HIV-1 long terminal repeat promoter (LTR) to reactivate viral transcription by recruiting cellular transcriptional elongation factors, such as CDK9, CCNT1 and EP300. From Homo sapiens (Human).
   3163..3183    +  CDS            FLAG (fragment): FLAG® epitope tag, followed by an enterokinase cleavage site
   3256..3585    +  promoter       SV40 promoter: SV40 enhancer and early promoter
   3595..4194    +  CDS            PuroR: puromycin N-acetyltransferase; pac from Streptomyces alboniger; confers resistance to puromycin
   4293..4414    +  LTR            3' LTR (ΔU3) (fragment): self-inactivating 3' long terminal repeat (LTR) from Moloney murine leukemia virus
   4415..4884    +  LTR            LTR: long terminal repeat from Moloney murine leukemia virus
   4950..5002    -  CDS            lacI (fragment): lac repressor; lacI; The lac repressor binds to the lac operator to inhibit transcription in E. coli. This inhibition can be relieved by adding lactose or isopropyl-β-D-thiogalactopyranoside (IPTG).
   5185..5773    -  rep_origin     ori: high-copy-number ColE1/pMB1/pBR322/pUC origin of replication
   5933..6793    -  CDS            AmpR: β-lactamase; bla; confers resistance to ampicillin, carbenicillin, and related antibiotics
   6794..6898    -  promoter       AmpR promoter: bla
>Addgene plasmid #1948 | pBABE HSF Flag wt | addgene full sequence | sequence record 465977 | Addgene NGS Result
CTGAATATGGGCCAAACAGGATATCTGTGGTAAGCAGTTCCTGCCCCGGCTCAGGGCCAAGAACAGATGG
AACAGCTGAATATGGGCCAAACAGGATATCTGTGGTAAGCAGTTCCTGCCCCGGCTCAGGGCCAAGAACA
GATGGTCCCCAGATGCGGTCCAGCCCTCAGCAGTTTCTAGAGAACCATCAGATGTTTCCAGGGTGCCCCA
AGGACCTGAAATGACCCTGTGCCTTATTTGAACTAACCAATCAGTTCGCTTCTCGCTTCTGTTCGCGCGC
TTCTGCTCCCCGAGCTCAATAAAAGAGCCCACAACCCCTCACTCGGGGCGCCAGTCCTCCGATTGACTGA
GTCGCCCGGGTACCCGTGTATCCAATAAACCCTCTTGCAGTTGCATCCGACTTGTGGTCTCGCTGTTCCT
TGGGAGGGTCTCCTCTGAGTGATTGACTACCCGTCAGCGGGGGTCTTTCATTTGGGGGCTCGTCCGGGAT
CGGGAGACCCCTGCCCAGGGACCACCGACCCACCACCGGGAGGCAAGCTGGCCAGCAACTTATCTGTGTC
TGTCCGATTGTCTAGTGTCTATGACTGATTTTATGCGCCTGCGTCGGTACTAGTTAGCTAACTAGCTCTG
TATCTGGCGGACCCGTGGTGGAACTGACGAGTTCTGAACACCCGGCCGCAACCCTGGGAGACGTCCCAGG
GACTTTGGGGGCCGTTTTTGTGGCCCGACCTGAGGAAGGGAGTCGATGTGGAATCCGACCCCGTCAGGAT
ATGTGGTTCTGGTAGGAGACGAGAACCTAAAACAGTTCCCGCCTCCGTCTGAATTTTTGCTTTCGGTTTG
GAACCGAAGCCGCGCGTCTTGTCTGCTGCAGCGCTGCAGCATCGTTCTGTGTTGTCTCTGTCTGACTGTG
TTTCTGTATTTGTCTGAAAATTAGGGCCAGACTGTTACCACTCCCTTAAGTTTGACCTTAGGTCACTGGA
AAGATGTCGAGCGGATCGCTCACAACCAGTCGGTAGATGTCAAGAAGAGACGTTGGGTTACCTTCTGCTC
TGCAGAATGGCCAACCTTTAACGTCGGATGGCCGCGAGACGGCACCTTTAACCGAGACCTCATCACCCAG
GTTAAGATCAAGGTCTTTTCACCTGGCCCGCATGGACACCCAGACCAGGTCCCCTACATCGTGACCTGGG
AAGCCTTGGCTTTTGACCCCCCTCCCTGGGTCAAGCCCTTTGTACACCCTAAGCCTCCGCCTCCTCTTCC
TCCATCCGCCCCGTCTCTCCCCCTTGAACCTCCTCGTTCGACCCCGCCTCGATCCTCCCTTTATCCAGCC
CTCACTCCTTCTCTAGGCGCCGGCCGGATCCCAGTGTGGTGGTACGTAGGAATTCCGAGCGGTCGGGCGG
CGGCGGCGGGAGCGCGCCCGTTGCAAGATGGCGGCGGCCATGCTGGGCCCCGGGGCTGTGTGTGCGCAGC
GGGCGGCGGCGCGGCCCGGAAGGCTGGCGCGGCGACGGCGTTAGCCCGGCCCTCGGCCCCTCTTTGCGGC
CGCTCCCTCCGCCTATTCCCTCCTTGCTCGAGATGGATCTGCCCGTGGGCCCCGGCGCGGCGGGGCCCAG
CAACGTCCCGGCCTTCCTGACCAAGCTGTGGACCCTCGTGAGCGACCCGGACACCGACGCGCTCATCTGC
TGGAGCCCGAGCGGGAACAGCTTCCACGTGTTCGACCAGGGCCAGTTTGCCAAGGAGGTGCTGCCCAAGT
ACTTCAAGCACAACAACATGGCCAGCTTCGTGCGGCAGCTCAACATGTATGGCTTCCGGAAAGTGGTCCA
CATCGAGCAGGGCGGCCTGGTCAAGCCAGAGAGAGACGACACGGAGTTCCAGCACCCATGCTTCCTGCGT
GGCCAGGAGCAGCTCCTTGAGAACATCAAGAGGAAAGTGACCAGTGTGTCCACCCTGAAGAGTGAAGACA
TAAAGATCCGCCAGGACAGCGTCACCAAGCTGCTGACGGACGTGCAGCTGATGAAGGGGAAGCAGGAGTG
CATGGACTCCAAGCTCCTGGCCATGAAGCATGAGAATGAGGCTCTGTGGCGGGAGGTGGCCAGCCTTCGG
CAGAAGCATGCCCAGCAACAGAAAGTCGTCAACAAGCTCATTCAGTTCCTGATCTCACTGGTGCAGTCAA
ACCGGATCCTGGGGGTGAAGAGAAAGATCCCCCTGATGCTGAACGACAGTGGCTCAGCACATTCCATGCC
CAAGTATAGCCGGCAGTTCTCCCTGGAGCACGTCCACGGCTCGGGCCCCTACTCGGCCCCCTCCCCAGCC
TACAGCAGCTCCAGCCTCTACGCCCCTGATGCTGTGGCCAGCTCTGGACCCATCATCTCCGACATCACCG
AGCTGGCTCCTGCCAGCCCCATGGCCTCCCCCGGCGGGAGCATAGACGAGAGGCCCCTATCCAGCAGCCC
CCTGGTGCGTGTCAAGGAGGAGCCCCCCAGCCCGCCTCAGAGCCCCCGGGTAGAGGAGGCGAGTCCCGGG
CGCCCATCTTCCGTGGACACCCTCTTGTCCCCGACCGCCCTCATTGACTCCATCCTGCGGGAGAGTGAAC
CTGCCCCCGCCTCCGTCACAGCCCTCACGGACGCCAGGGGCCACACGGACACCGAGGGCCGGCCTCCCTC
CCCCCCGCCCACCTCCACCCCTGAAAAGTGCCTCAGCGTAGCCTGCCTGGACAAGAATGAGCTCAGTGAC
CACTTGGATGCTATGGACTCCAACCTGGATAACCTGCAGACCATGCTGAGCAGCCACGGCTTCAGCGTGG
ACACCAGTGCCCTGCTGGACCTGTTCAGCCCCTCGGTGACCGTGCCCGACATGAGCCTGCCTGACCTTGA
CAGCAGCCTGGCCAGTATCCAAGAGCTCCTGTCTCCCCAGGAGCCCCCCAGGCCTCCCGAGGCAGAGAAC
AGCAGCCCGGATTCAGGGAAGCAGCTGGTGCACTACACAGCGCAGCCGCTGTTCCTGCTGGACCCCGGCT
CCGTGGACACCGGGAGCAACGACCTGCCGGTGCTGTTTGAGCTGGGAGAGGGCTCCTACTTCTCCGAAGG
GGACGGCTTCGCCGAGGACCCCACCATCTCCCTGCTGACAGGCTCGGAGCCTCCCAAAGCCAAGGACCCC
ACTGTCTCCGACTACAAGGACGACGATGACAAGTAGCGAAGATCTATAAACAGACAGGCTCTAAAAAAAA
GGAATTCGCCAGCACAGTGGTCGACCCTGTGGAATGTGTGTCAGTTAGGGTGTGGAAAGTCCCCAGGCTC
CCCAGCAGGCAGAAGTATGCAAAGCATGCATCTCAATTAGTCAGCAACCAGGTGTGGAAAGTCCCCAGGC
TCCCCAGCAGGCAGAAGTATGCAAAGCATGCATCTCAATTAGTCAGCAACCATAGTCCCGCCCCTAACTC
CGCCCATCCCGCCCCTAACTCCGCCCAGTTCCGCCCATTCTCCGCCCCATGGCTGACTAATTTTTTTTAT
TTATGCAGAGGCCGAGGCCGCCTCGGCCTCTGAGCTATTCCAGAAGTAGTGAGGAGGCTTTTTTGGAGGC
CTAGGCTTTTGCAAAAAGCTTACCATGACCGAGTACAAGCCCACGGTGCGCCTCGCCACCCGCGACGACG
TCCCCAGGGCCGTACGCACCCTCGCCGCCGCGTTCGCCGACTACCCCGCCACGCGCCACACCGTCGATCC
GGACCGCCACATCGAGCGGGTCACCGAGCTGCAAGAACTCTTCCTCACGCGCGTCGGGCTCGACATCGGC
AAGGTGTGGGTCGCGGACGACGGCGCCGCGGTGGCGGTCTGGACCACGCCGGAGAGCGTCGAAGCGGGGG
CGGTGTTCGCCGAGATCGGCCCGCGCATGGCCGAGTTGAGCGGTTCCCGGCTGGCCGCGCAGCAACAGAT
GGAAGGCCTCCTGGCGCCGCACCGGCCCAAGGAGCCCGCGTGGTTCCTGGCCACCGTCGGCGTCTCGCCC
GACCACCAGGGCAAGGGTCTGGGCAGCGCCGTCGTGCTCCCCGGAGTGGAGGCGGCCGAGCGCGCCGGGG
TGCCCGCCTTCCTGGAGACCTCCGCGCCCCGCAACCTCCCCTTCTACGAGCGGCTCGGCTTCACCGTCAC
CGCCGACGTCGAGGTGCCCGAAGGACCGCGCACCTGGTGCATGACCCGCAAGCCCGGTGCCTGACGCCCG
CCCCACGACCCGCAGCGCCCGACCGAAAGGAGCGCACGACCCCATGCATCGATAAAATAAAAGATTTTAT
TTAGTCTCCAGAAAAAGGGGGGAATGAAAGACCCCACCTGTAGGTTTGGCAAGCTAGCTTAAGTAACGCC
ATTTTGCAAGGCATGGAAAAATACATAACTGAGAATAGAGAAGTTCAGATCAAGGTCAGGAACAGATGGA
ACAGCTGAATATGGGCCAAACAGGATATCTGTGGTAAGCAGTTCCTGCCCCGGCTCAGGGCCAAGAACAG
ATGGAACAGCTGAATATGGGCCAAACAGGATATCTGTGGTAAGCAGTTCCTGCCCCGGCTCAGGGCCAAG
AACAGATGGTCCCCAGATGCGGTCCAGCCCTCAGCAGTTTCTAGAGAACCATCAGATGTTTCCAGGGTGC
CCCAAGGACCTGAAATGACCCTGTGCCTTATTTGAACTAACCAATCAGTTCGCTTCTCGCTTCTGTTCGC
GCGCTTCTGCTCCCCGAGCTCAATAAAAGAGCCCACAACCCCTCACTCGGGGCGCCAGTCCTCCGATTGA
CTGAGTCGCCCGGGTACCCGTGTATCCAATAAACCCTCTTGCAGTTGCATCCGACTTGTGGTCTCGCTGT
TCCTTGGGAGGGTCTCCTCTGAGTGATTGACTACCCGTCAGCGGGGGTCTTTCACATGCAGCATGTATCA
AAATTAATTTGGTTTTTTTTCTTAAGTATTTACATTAAATGGCCATAGTTGCATTAATGAATCGGCCAAC
GCGCGGGGAGAGGCGGTTTGCGTATTGGGCGCTCTTCCGCTTCCTCGCTCACTGACTCGCTGCGCTCGGT
CGTTCGGCTGCGGCGAGCGGTATCAGCTCACTCAAAGGCGGTAATACGGTTATCCACAGAATCAGGGGAT
AACGCAGGAAAGAACATGTGAGCAAAAGGCCAGCAAAAGGCCAGGAACCGTAAAAAGGCCGCGTTGCTGG
CGTTTTTCCATAGGCTCCGCCCCCCTGACGAGCATCACAAAAATCGACGCTCAAGTCAGAGGTGGCGAAA
CCCGACAGGACTATAAAGATACCAGGCGTTTCCCCCTGGAAGCTCCCTCGTGCGCTCTCCTGTTCCGACC
CTGCCGCTTACCGGATACCTGTCCGCCTTTCTCCCTTCGGGAAGCGTGGCGCTTTCTCATAGCTCACGCT
GTAGGTATCTCAGTTCGGTGTAGGTCGTTCGCTCCAAGCTGGGCTGTGTGCACGAACCCCCCGTTCAGCC
CGACCGCTGCGCCTTATCCGGTAACTATCGTCTTGAGTCCAACCCGGTAAGACACGACTTATCGCCACTG
GCAGCAGCCACTGGTAACAGGATTAGCAGAGCGAGGTATGTAGGCGGTGCTACAGAGTTCTTGAAGTGGT
GGCCTAACTACGGCTACACTAGAAGAACAGTATTTGGTATCTGCGCTCTGCTGAAGCCAGTTACCTTCGG
AAAAAGAGTTGGTAGCTCTTGATCCGGCAAACAAACCACCGCTGGTAGCGGTGGTTTTTTTGTTTGCAAG
CAGCAGATTACGCGCAGAAAAAAAGGATCTCAAGAAGATCCTTTGATCTTTTCTACGGGGTCTGACGCTC
AGTGGAACGAAAACTCACGTTAAGGGATTTTGGTCATGAGATTATCAAAAAGGATCTTCACCTAGATCCT
TTTGCGGCCGCAAATCAATCTAAAGTATATATGAGTAAACTTGGTCTGACAGTTACCAATGCTTAATCAG
TGAGGCACCTATCTCAGCGATCTGTCTATTTCGTTCATCCATAGTTGCCTGACTCCCCGTCGTGTAGATA
ACTACGATACGGGAGGGCTTACCATCTGGCCCCAGTGCTGCAATGATACCGCGAGACCCACGCTCACCGG
CTCCAGATTTATCAGCAATAAACCAGCCAGCCGGAAGGGCCGAGCGCAGAAGTGGTCCTGCAACTTTATC
CGCCTCCATCCAGTCTATTAATTGTTGCCGGGAAGCTAGAGTAAGTAGTTCGCCAGTTAATAGTTTGCGC
AACGTTGTTGCCATTGCTACAGGCATCGTGGTGTCACGCTCGTCGTTTGGTATGGCTTCATTCAGCTCCG
GTTCCCAACGATCAAGGCGAGTTACATGATCCCCCATGTTGTGCAAAAAAGCGGTTAGCTCCTTCGGTCC
TCCGATCGTTGTCAGAAGTAAGTTGGCCGCAGTGTTATCACTCATGGTTATGGCAGCACTGCATAATTCT
CTTACTGTCATGCCATCCGTAAGATGCTTTTCTGTGACTGGTGAGTACTCAACCAAGTCATTCTGAGAAT
AGTGTATGCGGCGACCGAGTTGCTCTTGCCCGGCGTCAATACGGGATAATACCGCGCCACATAGCAGAAC
TTTAAAAGTGCTCATCATTGGAAAACGTTCTTCGGGGCGAAAACTCTCAAGGATCTTACCGCTGTTGAGA
TCCAGTTCGATGTAACCCACTCGTGCACCCAACTGATCTTCAGCATCTTTTACTTTCACCAGCGTTTCTG
GGTGAGCAAAAACAGGAAGGCAAAATGCCGCAAAAAAGGGAATAAGGGCGACACGGAAATGTTGAATACT
CATACTCTTCCTTTTTCAATATTATTGAAGCATTTATCAGGGTTATTGTCTCATGAGCGGATACATATTT
GAATGTATTTAGAAAAATAAACAAATAGGGGTTCCGCGCACATTTCCCCGAAAAGTGCCACCTGCAGC
