>Addgene plasmid #1948 | pBABE HSF Flag wt | addgene partial sequence | sequence record 16985 | 1948 with pBABE3'
GCTGGCGATTCCTTTTTTTTAGAGCCTGTCTGTTTATAGATCTTCGCTACTTGTCATCGTCGTCCTTGTA
GTCGGAGACAGTGGGGTCCTTGGCTTTGGGAGGCTCCGAGCCTGTCAGCAGGGAGATGGTGGGGTCCTCG
GCGAAGCCGTCCCCTTCGGAGAAGTAGGAGCCCTCTCCCAGCTCAAACAGCACCGGCAGGTCGTTGCTCC
CGGTGTCCACGGAGCCGGGGTCCAGCAGGAACAGCGGCTGCGCTGTGTAGTGCACCAGCTGCTTCCCTGA
ATCCGGGCTGCTGTTCTCTGCCTCGGGAGGCCTGGGGGGCTCCTGGGGAGACAGGAGCTCTTGGATACTG
GCCAGGCTGCTGTCAAGGTCAGGCAGGCTCATGTCGGGCACGGTCACCAAGGGGCTGACCAGGTCCAGCA
GGGTACTGGTGTCCACACTCAAGCCGTGGCTGCTCAGCAGGGTCTGCAGGTTATCCAGGTTGGAGTCCAT
AGCATCCCACTGGTCACGGAGCTCCTTCT
